Addgene plasmid #142402: TFORF2291
Purpose: Lentiviral vector for overexpressing transcription factor ORFs with unique 24-bp barcodes. Barcodes facilitate identification of transcription factors in pooled screens.
Depositing lab: Feng Zhang. Depositing organization: Broad Institute. Publication: A transcription factor atlas of directed differentiation. Joung J, Ma S, Tay T, Geiger-Schuller KR, Kirchgatterer PC, Verdine VK, Guo B, Arias-Garcia MA, Allen WE, Singh A, Kuksenko O, Abudayyeh OO, Gootenberg JS, Fu Z, Macrae RK, Buenrostro JD, Regev A, Zhang F. Cell. 2023 Jan 5;186(1):209-229.e26. doi: 10.1016/j.cell.2022.11.026. PubMed 36608654.
Backbone
  Vector backbone: pLX_TRC317
  Backbone manufacturer: Broad Institute Genetic Perturbation Platform
  Backbone size w/o insert (bp): 8264
  Vector type: Mammalian Expression, Lentiviral
  Selectable markers: Puromycin
Growth in bacteria
  Bacterial resistance: Ampicillin, 100 μg/mL
  Growth temperature: 37°C
  Growth strain: NEB Stable
  Copy number: High Copy
Gene/Insert
  Gene/Insert name: HES6
  Species: H. sapiens (human)
  Insert size (bp): 440
  Entrez Gene: HES6 (a.k.a. C-HAIRY1, HES-6, bHLHb41, bHLHc23)
  Promoter: EF1a
  Cloning method: Unknown
  Sequencing primers: 5′ GGGTGGAGACTGAAGTTAGGCCAG; 3′ CACATAGCGTAAAAGGAGCAACATAG
Terms and licenses: Academic/Nonprofit Terms; Industry Terms: Not Available to Industry
Depositor comments: NM_001282434,ENST00000409574 . The transcription factor ORF portion of this plasmid was synthesized by Genewiz. Please test multiple small colonies in case of plasmid recombination. To make this collection available in a timely manner, a portion of this collection was not fully sequenced by Addgene. If an Addgene verified full plasmid sequence is not available, please contact us prior to placing an order to request the full sequence.
How to cite: TFORF2291 was a gift from Feng Zhang (Addgene plasmid # 142402 ; http://n2t.net/addgene:142402 ; RRID:Addgene_142402)
