[The description below was written by a language model from this plasmid's Addgene catalogue record and pLannotate feature annotations shown in this document.]
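Description:
TFORF2291 is a lentiviral mammalian expression plasmid built on the pLX_TRC317 backbone and belongs to a barcoded library of transcription factor open reading frames. It is propagated in E. coli through a high-copy ColE1/pUC-type origin with ampicillin resistance (AmpR), and also carries an f1 origin and remnants of a lac/lacZα cloning region flanked by T7 and T3 promoters. The depositor warns that recombination can occur, which is common for LTR-containing plasmids.

The viral portion has a third-generation, self-inactivating layout. An RSV promoter drives a truncated HIV-1 5' LTR, followed by the Ψ packaging signal with a gag fragment, the Rev response element for nuclear export of the genomic RNA, a cPPT/CTS element, WPRE to enhance transcript expression, and a ΔU3 3' LTR with a downstream SV40 poly(A) signal.

Two cassettes sit between the LTRs. The first is an SV40 promoter driving puromycin N-acetyltransferase, which allows selection of transduced cells. The second is an EF-1α promoter driving human HES6, a bHLH-family factor annotated as antagonising HES1-mediated repression and promoting differentiation. The insert is about 440 bp and corresponds to a specific transcript isoform. The annotation tool splits it into overlapping human and mouse HES6 matches, which probably reflects homology-based annotation of this isoform rather than a chimeric insert.

The record states that each ORF is paired with a unique 24-bp barcode, but the feature table does not annotate it. A short U6 promoter fragment lies between the ORF and WPRE, and its role is not stated. The construct is intended for HES6 overexpression, alone or in pooled transcription factor screens where the barcode identifies the factor delivered to each cell.
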