Features (pLannotate 1.2.2; 32 found; start..end, strand, type, name):
      5..231     +  promoter       RSV promoter: Rous sarcoma virus enhancer/promoter
    232..412     +  LTR            5' LTR (truncated): truncated 5' long terminal repeat (LTR) from HIV-1
    459..584     +  misc_feature   HIV-1 Ψ: packaging signal of human immunodeficiency virus type 1
    568..931     +  CDS            HIV-1 gag (fragment): gag protein from human immunodeficiency virus 1; gag
   1077..1310    +  misc_feature   RRE: The Rev response element (RRE) of HIV-1 allows for Rev-dependent mRNA export from the nucleus to the cytoplasm.
   1687..1713    +  CDS            Rev (fragment): human immunodeficiency virus 1 (HIV-1) Rev protein; rev; enhances nuclear export of unspliced and incompletely spliced viral mRNAs
   1720..1743    +  promoter       SV40 promoter (fragment): SV40 early promoter
   1744..1815    +  promoter       SV40 promoter (fragment): SV40 enhancer and early promoter
   1839..1974    +  rep_origin     SV40 ori: SV40 origin of replication
   2020..2616    +  CDS            PuroR (fragment): puromycin N-acetyltransferase; pac from Streptomyces; confers resistance to puromycin
   2665..2782    +  misc_feature   cPPT/CTS: central polypurine tract and central termination sequence of HIV-1
   2847..2913    +  CDS            small t antigen (fragment): SV40 (simian virus 40) small t antigen
   2920..4098    +  promoter       EF-1α promoter: strong constitutive promoter for human elongation factor EF-1α
   4115..4324    +  CDS            HES6 (fragment): HES6_HUMAN - Also known as BHLHB41. Experimental evidence at protein level: Swiss-Prot protein existence level 1. Does not bind DNA itself but suppresses both HES1-mediated N box-dependent transcriptional repression and binding of HES1 to E box sequences. Also suppresses HES1-mediated inhibition of the heterodimer formed by ASCL1/MASH1 and TCF3/E47, allowing ASCL1 and TCF3 to up- regulate transcription in its presence. Promotes cell differentiation (By similarity). From Homo sapiens (Human).
   4303..4452    +  CDS            Hes6 (fragment): HES6_MOUSE - Experimental evidence at protein level: Swiss-Prot protein existence level 1. Does not bind DNA itself but suppresses both HES1-mediated N box-dependent transcriptional repression and binding of HES1 to E box sequences. Also suppresses HES1-mediated inhibition of the heterodimer formed by ASCL1/MASH1 and TCF3/E47, allowing ASCL1 and TCF3 to up- regulate transcription in its presence. Promotes cell differentiation. From Mus musculus (Mouse).
   4466..4519    +  promoter       U6 promoter (fragment): RNA polymerase III promoter for human U6 snRNA
   4561..5149    +  misc_feature   WPRE: woodchuck hepatitis virus posttranscriptional regulatory element
   5200..5219    +  misc_feature   cPPT/CTS (fragment): central polypurine tract and central termination sequence of HIV-1
   5221..5454    +  LTR            3' LTR (ΔU3): self-inactivating 3' long terminal repeat (LTR) from HIV-1
   5532..5653    +  polyA_signal   SV40 poly(A) signal: SV40 polyadenylation signal
   5693..5828    +  rep_origin     SV40 ori: SV40 origin of replication
   5849..5867    -  promoter       T7 promoter: promoter for bacteriophage T7 RNA polymerase
   5875..6030    +  CDS            lacZα (fragment): LacZα fragment of β-galactosidase; lacZ fragment
   6035..6463    +  rep_origin     f1 ori (sequence partly withheld): f1 bacteriophage origin of replication; arrow indicates direction of (+) strand synthesis
   6516..6620    +  promoter       AmpR promoter: bla
   6621..7481    +  CDS            AmpR: β-lactamase; bla; confers resistance to ampicillin, carbenicillin, and related antibiotics
   7652..8240    +  rep_origin     ori: high-copy-number ColE1/pMB1/pBR322/pUC origin of replication
   8423..8515    +  CDS            lacI (fragment): lac repressor; lacI; The lac repressor binds to the lac operator to inhibit transcription in E. coli. This inhibition can be relieved by adding lactose or isopropyl-β-D-thiogalactopyranoside (IPTG).
   8528..8549    +  protein_bind   CAP binding site: CAP binding activates transcription in the presence of cAMP. E. coli catabolite activator protein
   8564..8594    +  promoter       lac promoter: promoter for the E. coli lac operon
   8602..8618    +  protein_bind   lac operator: The lac repressor binds to the lac operator to inhibit transcription in E. coli. This inhibition can be relieved by adding lactose or isopropyl-β-D-thiogalactopyranoside (IPTG). lac repressor encoded by lacI
   8663..8681    +  promoter       T3 promoter: promoter for bacteriophage T3 RNA polymerase
>Addgene plasmid #142402 | TFORF2291 | addgene full sequence | sequence record 397149 | Addgene NGS Result
TTAATGTAGTCTTATGCAATACTCTTGTAGTCTTGCAACATGGTAACGATGAGTTAGCAACATGCCTTAC
AAGGAGAGAAAAAGCACCGTGCATGCCGATTGGTGGAAGTAAGGTGGTACGATCGTGCCTTATTAGGAAG
GCAACAGACGGGTCTGACATGGATTGGACGAACCACTGAATTGCCGCATTGCAGAGATATTGTATTTAAG
TGCCTAGCTCGATACATAAACGGGTCTCTCTGGTTAGACCAGATCTGAGCCTGGGAGCTCTCTGGCTAAC
TAGGGAACCCACTGCTTAAGCCTCAATAAAGCTTGCCTTGAGTGCTTCAAGTAGTGTGTGCCCGTCTGTT
GTGTGACTCTGGTAACTAGAGATCCCTCAGACCCTTTTAGTCAGTGTGGAAAATCTCTAGCAGTGGCGCC
CGAACAGGGACTTGAAAGCGAAAGGGAAACCAGAGGAGCTCTCTCGACGCAGGACTCGGCTTGCTGAAGC
GCGCACGGCAAGAGGCGAGGGGCGGCGACTGGTGAGTACGCCAAAAATTTTGACTAGCGGAGGCTAGAAG
GAGAGAGATGGGTGCGAGAGCGTCAGTATTAAGCGGGGGAGAATTAGATCGCGATGGGAAAAAATTCGGT
TAAGGCCAGGGGGAAAGAAAAAATATAAATTAAAACATATAGTATGGGCAAGCAGGGAGCTAGAACGATT
CGCAGTTAATCCTGGCCTGTTAGAAACATCAGAAGGCTGTAGACAAATACTGGGACAGCTACAACCATCC
CTTCAGACAGGATCAGAAGAACTTAGATCATTATATAATACAGTAGCAACCCTCTATTGTGTGCATCAAA
GGATAGAGATAAAAGACACCAAGGAAGCTTTAGACAAGATAGAGGAAGAGCAAAACAAAAGTAAGACCAC
CGCACAGCAAGCGGCCGCTGATCTTCAGACCTGGAGGAGGAGATATGAGGGACAATTGGAGAAGTGAATT
ATATAAATATAAAGTAGTAAAAATTGAACCATTAGGAGTAGCACCCACCAAGGCAAAGAGAAGAGTGGTG
CAGAGAGAAAAAAGAGCAGTGGGAATAGGAGCTTTGTTCCTTGGGTTCTTGGGAGCAGCAGGAAGCACTA
TGGGCGCAGCGTCAATGACGCTGACGGTACAGGCCAGACAATTATTGTCTGGTATAGTGCAGCAGCAGAA
CAATTTGCTGAGGGCTATTGAGGCGCAACAGCATCTGTTGCAACTCACAGTCTGGGGCATCAAGCAGCTC
CAGGCAAGAATCCTGGCTGTGGAAAGATACCTAAAGGATCAACAGCTCCTGGGGATTTGGGGTTGCTCTG
GAAAACTCATTTGCACCACTGCTGTGCCTTGGAATGCTAGTTGGAGTAATAAATCTCTGGAACAGATTTG
GAATCACACGACCTGGATGGAGTGGGACAGAGAAATTAACAATTACACAAGCTTAATACACTCCTTAATT
GAAGAATCGCAAAACCAGCAAGAAAAGAATGAACAAGAATTATTGGAATTAGATAAATGGGCAAGTTTGT
GGAATTGGTTTAACATAACAAATTGGCTGTGGTATATAAAATTATTCATAATGATAGTAGGAGGCTTGGT
AGGTTTAAGAATAGTTTTTGCTGTACTTTCTATAGTGAATAGAGTTAGGCAGGGATATTCACCATTATCG
TTTCAGACCCACCTCCCAACCCCGAGGGGACCCATGCATTGCATCTCAATTAGTCAGCAACCAGGTGTGG
AAAGTCCCCAGGCTCCCCAGCAGGCAGAAGTATGCAAAGCATGCGTCTCAATTAGTCAGCAACCATAGTC
CCGCCCCTAACTCCGCCCATCCCGCCCCTAACTCCGCCCAGTTCCGCCCATTCTCCGCCCCATGGCTGAC
TAATTTTTTTTATTTATGCAGAGGCCGAGGCCGCCTCGGCCTCTGAGCTATTCCAGAAGTAGTGAGGAGG
CTTTTTTGGAGGCCTAGGCTTTTGCAAAAAGCTTTCTAGAGGTACCACCGGAGCTTACCATGACCGAGTA
CAAGCCCACGGTGCGCCTCGCCACCCGCGACGACGTCCCCAGGGCCGTACGCACCCTCGCCGCCGCGTTC
GCCGACTACCCCGCCACGCGCCACACCGTCGATCCGGACCGCCACATCGAGCGGGTCACCGAGCTGCAAG
AACTCTTCCTCACGCGCGTCGGGCTCGACATCGGCAAGGTGTGGGTCGCGGACGACGGCGCCGCCGTGGC
GGTCTGGACCACGCCGGAGAGCGTCGAAGCGGGGGCGGTGTTCGCCGAGATCGGCCCGCGCATGGCCGAG
TTGAGCGGTTCCCGGCTGGCCGCGCAGCAACAGATGGAAGGCCTCCTGGCGCCGCACCGGCCCAAGGAGC
CCGCGTGGTTCCTGGCCACCGTCGGCGTCTCGCCCGACCACCAGGGCAAGGGTCTGGGCAGCGCCGTCGT
GCTCCCCGGAGTGGAGGCGGCCGAGCGCGCCGGGGTGCCCGCCTTCCTGGAGACCTCCGCGCCCCGCAAC
CTCCCCTTCTACGAGCGGCTCGGCTTCACCGTCACCGCCGACGTCGAGGTGCCCGAAGGACCGCGCACCT
GGTGCATGACCCGCAAGCCCGGTGCCAGTTAACGAATTCTAGATCTTGAGACAAATGGCAGTATTCATCC
ACAATTTTAAAAGAAAAGGGGGGATTGGGGGGTACAGTGCAGGGGAAAGAATAGTAGACATAATAGCAAC
AGACATACAAACTAAAGAATTACAAAAACAAATTACAAAAATTCAAAATTTTCGGGTTTATTACAGGGAC
AGCAGAGATCCACTTTGGCGCCGGCTCGAGGCCTGCAGGTGCAAAGATGGATAAAGTTTTAAACAGAGAG
GAATCTTTGCAGCTAATGGACCTTCTAGGTCTTGAAAGGAGTGGGAATTGGCTCCGGTGCCCGTCAGTGG
GCAGAGCGCACATCGCCCACAGTCCCCGAGAAGTTGGGGGGAGGGGTCGGCAATTGAACCGGTGCCTAGA
GAAGGTGGCGCGGGGTAAACTGGGAAAGTGATGTCGTGTACTGGCTCCGCCTTTTTCCCGAGGGTGGGGG
AGAACCGTATATAAGTGCAGTAGTCGCCGTGAACGTTCTTTTTCGCAACGGGTTTGCCGCCAGAACACAG
GTAAGTGCCGTGTGTGGTTCCCGCGGGCCTGGCCTCTTTACGGGTTATGGCCCTTGCGTGCCTTGAATTA
CTTCCACCTGGCTGCAGTACGTGATTCTTGATCCCGAGCTTCGGGTTGGAAGTGGGTGGGAGAGTTCGAG
GCCTTGCGCTTAAGGAGCCCCTTCGCCTCGTGCTTGAGTTGAGGCCTGGCCTGGGCGCTGGGGCCGCCGC
GTGCGAATCTGGTGGCACCTTCGCGCCTGTCTCGCTGCTTTCGATAAGTCTCTAGCCATTTAAAATTTTT
GATGACCTGCTGCGACGCTTTTTTTCTGGCAAGATAGTCTTGTAAATGCGGGCCAAGATCTGCACACTGG
TATTTCGGTTTTTGGGGCCGCGGGCGGCGACGGGGCCCGTGCGTCCCAGCGCACATGTTCGGCGAGGCGG
GGCCTGCGAGCGCGGCCACCGAGAATCGGACGGGGGTAGTCTCAAGCTGGCCGGCCTGCTCTGGTGCCTG
GCCTCGCGCCGCCGTGTATCGCCCCGCCCTGGGCGGCAAGGCTGGCCCGGTCGGCACCAGTTGCGTGAGC
GGAAAGATGGCCGCTTCCCGGCCCTGCTGCAGGGAGCTCAAAATGGAGGACGCGGCGCTCGGGAGAGCGG
GCGGGTGAGTCACCCACACAAAGGAAAAGGGCCTTTCCGTCCTCAGCCGTCGCTTCATGTGACTCCACGG
AGTACCGGGCGCCGTCCAGGCACCTCGATTAGTTCTCGAGCTTTTGGAGTACGTCGTCTTTAGGTTGGGG
GGAGGGGTTTTATGCGATGGAGTTTCCCCACACTGAGTGGGTGGAGACTGAAGTTAGGCCAGCTTGGCAC
TTGATGTAATTCTCCTTGGAATTTGCCCTTTTTGAGTTTGGATCTTGGTTCATTCTCAAGCCTCAGACAG
TGGTTCAAAGTTTTTTTCTTCCATTTCAGGTGTCGTGAGGCTAGCACCGCCACCATGGCGCCACCCGCGG
CGCCTGGCCGGGACCGTGTGGGCCGTGAGGATGAGGACGGCTGGGAGACGCGAGGGGACCGCAAGGCCCG
GAAGCCCCTGGTGGAGAAGAAGCGGCGCGCGCGGATCAACGAGAGCCTGCAGGAGCTGCGGCTGCTGCTG
GCGGGCGCCGAGGTGCAGGCCAAGCTGGAGAACGCCGAAGTGCTGGAGCTGACGAGCGCGAGCAGCTGCA
GGCGGAAGCGAGCGAGCGCTTCGCTGCCGGCTACATCCAGTGCATGCACGAGGTGCACACGTTCGTGTCC
ACGTGCCAGGCCATCGACGCTACCGTCGCTGCCGAGCTCCTAGTAATGAACTAGTCCGTAACTTGAAAGT
ATTTCGATTTCTTGGCTTTATATATCTTGTGGAAAGGACGACCGGTACAATGCCCTCATTGTGAGACGCG
TTAAGTCGACAATCAACCTCTGGATTACAAAATTTGTGAAAGATTGACTGGTATTCTTAACTATGTTGCT
CCTTTTACGCTATGTGGATACGCTGCTTTAATGCCTTTGTATCATGCTATTGCTTCCCGTATGGCTTTCA
TTTTCTCCTCCTTGTATAAATCCTGGTTGCTGTCTCTTTATGAGGAGTTGTGGCCCGTTGTCAGGCAACG
TGGCGTGGTGTGCACTGTGTTTGCTGACGCAACCCCCACTGGTTGGGGCATTGCCACCACCTGTCAGCTC
CTTTCCGGGACTTTCGCTTTCCCCCTCCCTATTGCCACGGCGGAACTCATCGCCGCCTGCCTTGCCCGCT
GCTGGACAGGGGCTCGGCTGTTGGGCACTGACAATTCCGTGGTGTTGTCGGGGAAATCATCGTCCTTTCC
TTGGCTGCTCGCCTGTGTTGCCACCTGGATTCTGCGCGGGACGTCCTTCTGCTACGTCCCTTCGGCCCTC
AATCCAGCGGACCTTCCTTCCCGCGGCCTGCTGCCGGCTCTGCGGCCTCTTCCGCGTCTTCGCCTTCGCC
CTCAGACGAGTCGGATCTCCCTTTGGGCCGCCTCCCCGCGTCGACTTTAAGACCAATGACTTACAAGGCA
GCTGTAGATCTTAGCCACTTTTTAAAAGAAAAGGGGGGACTGGAAGGGCTAATTCACTCCCAACGAAGAC
AAGATCTGCTTTTTGCTTGTACTGGGTCTCTCTGGTTAGACCAGATCTGAGCCTGGGAGCTCTCTGGCTA
ACTAGGGAACCCACTGCTTAAGCCTCAATAAAGCTTGCCTTGAGTGCTTCAAGTAGTGTGTGCCCGTCTG
TTGTGTGACTCTGGTAACTAGAGATCCCTCAGACCCTTTTAGTCAGTGTGGAAAATCTCTAGCAGTACGT
ATAGTAGTTCATGTCATCTTATTATTCAGTATTTATAACTTGCAAAGAAATGAATATCAGAGAGTGAGAG
GAACTTGTTTATTGCAGCTTATAATGGTTACAAATAAAGCAATAGCATCACAAATTTCACAAATAAAGCA
TTTTTTTCACTGCATTCTAGTTGTGGTTTGTCCAAACTCATCAATGTATCTTATCATGTCTGGCTCTAGC
TATCCCGCCCCTAACTCCGCCCATCCCGCCCCTAACTCCGCCCAGTTCCGCCCATTCTCCGCCCCATGGC
TGACTAATTTTTTTTATTTATGCAGAGGCCGAGGCCGCCTCGGCCTCTGAGCTATTCCAGAAGTAGTGAG
GAGGCTTTTTTGGAGGCCTAGGGACGTACCCAATTCGCCCTATAGTGAGTCGTATTACGCGCGCTCACTG
GCCGTCGTTTTACAACGTCGTGACTGGGAAAACCCTGGCGTTACCCAACTTAATCGCCTTGCAGCACATC
CCCCTTTCGCCAGCTGGCGTAATAGCGAAGAGGCCCGCACCGATCGCCCTTCCCAACAGTTGCGCAGCCT
GAATGGCGAATGGG
[124 nt withheld, positions 6035-6158]
C
[91 nt withheld, positions 6160-6250]
A
[49 nt withheld, positions 6252-6300]
CCTTTGACGTTGGAGTCCACGTTCTTT
[37 nt withheld, positions 6328-6364]
ACCCTATCTCGGTCTATTCTTTTGATTTATAAGGGATTTTGCCGATTTCGGCCTATTGGTTAAAAAATGA
GCTGATTTAACAAAAATTTAACGCGAATTTTAACAAAATATTAACGCTTACAATTTAGGTGGCACTTTTC
GGGGAAATGTGCGCGGAACCCCTATTTGTTTATTTTTCTAAATACATTCAAATATGTATCCGCTCATGAG
ACAATAACCCTGATAAATGCTTCAATAATATTGAAAAAGGAAGAGTATGAGTATTCAACATTTCCGTGTC
GCCCTTATTCCCTTTTTTGCGGCATTTTGCCTTCCTGTTTTTGCTCACCCAGAAACGCTGGTGAAAGTAA
AAGATGCTGAAGATCAGTTGGGTGCACGAGTGGGTTACATCGAACTGGATCTCAACAGCGGTAAGATCCT
TGAGAGTTTTCGCCCCGAAGAACGTTTTCCAATGATGAGCACTTTTAAAGTTCTGCTATGTGGCGCGGTA
TTATCCCGTATTGACGCCGGGCAAGAGCAACTCGGTCGCCGCATACACTATTCTCAGAATGACTTGGTTG
AGTACTCACCAGTCACAGAAAAGCATCTTACGGATGGCATGACAGTAAGAGAATTATGCAGTGCTGCCAT
AACCATGAGTGATAACACTGCGGCCAACTTACTTCTGACAACGATCGGAGGACCGAAGGAGCTAACCGCT
TTTTTGCACAACATGGGGGATCATGTAACTCGCCTTGATCGTTGGGAACCGGAGCTGAATGAAGCCATAC
CAAACGACGAGCGTGACACCACGATGCCTGTAGCAATGGCAACAACGTTGCGCAAACTATTAACTGGCGA
ACTACTTACTCTAGCTTCCCGGCAACAATTAATAGACTGGATGGAGGCGGATAAAGTTGCAGGACCACTT
CTGCGCTCGGCCCTTCCGGCTGGCTGGTTTATTGCTGATAAATCTGGAGCCGGTGAGCGTGGGTCTCGCG
GTATCATTGCAGCACTGGGGCCAGATGGTAAGCCCTCCCGTATCGTAGTTATCTACACGACGGGGAGTCA
GGCAACTATGGATGAACGAAATAGACAGATCGCTGAGATAGGTGCCTCACTGATTAAGCATTGGTAACTG
TCAGACCAAGTTTACTCATATATACTTTAGATTGATTTAAAACTTCATTTTTAATTTAAAAGGATCTAGG
TGAAGATCCTTTTTGATAATCTCATGACCAAAATCCCTTAACGTGAGTTTTCGTTCCACTGAGCGTCAGA
CCCCGTAGAAAAGATCAAAGGATCTTCTTGAGATCCTTTTTTTCTGCGCGTAATCTGCTGCTTGCAAACA
AAAAAACCACCGCTACCAGCGGTGGTTTGTTTGCCGGATCAAGAGCTACCAACTCTTTTTCCGAAGGTAA
CTGGCTTCAGCAGAGCGCAGATACCAAATACTGTTCTTCTAGTGTAGCCGTAGTTAGGCCACCACTTCAA
GAACTCTGTAGCACCGCCTACATACCTCGCTCTGCTAATCCTGTTACCAGTGGCTGCTGCCAGTGGCGAT
AAGTCGTGTCTTACCGGGTTGGACTCAAGACGATAGTTACCGGATAAGGCGCAGCGGTCGGGCTGAACGG
GGGGTTCGTGCACACAGCCCAGCTTGGAGCGAACGACCTACACCGAACTGAGATACCTACAGCGTGAGCT
ATGAGAAAGCGCCACGCTTCCCGAAGGGAGAAAGGCGGACAGGTATCCGGTAAGCGGCAGGGTCGGAACA
GGAGAGCGCACGAGGGAGCTTCCAGGGGGAAACGCCTGGTATCTTTATAGTCCTGTCGGGTTTCGCCACC
TCTGACTTGAGCGTCGATTTTTGTGATGCTCGTCAGGGGGGCGGAGCCTATGGAAAAACGCCAGCAACGC
GGCCTTTTTACGGTTCCTGGCCTTTTGCTGGCCTTTTGCTCACATGTTCTTTCCTGCGTTATCCCCTGAT
TCTGTGGATAACCGTATTACCGCCTTTGAGTGAGCTGATACCGCTCGCCGCAGCCGAACGACCGAGCGCA
GCGAGTCAGTGAGCGAGGAAGCGGAAGAGCGCCCAATACGCAAACCGCCTCTCCCCGCGCGTTGGCCGAT
TCATTAATGCAGCTGGCACGACAGGTTTCCCGACTGGAAAGCGGGCAGTGAGCGCAACGCAATTAATGTG
AGTTAGCTCACTCATTAGGCACCCCAGGCTTTACACTTTATGCTTCCGGCTCGTATGTTGTGTGGAATTG
TGAGCGGATAACAATTTCACACAGGAAACAGCTATGACCATGATTACGCCAAGCGCGCAATTAACCCTCA
CTAAAGGGAACAAAAGCTGGAGCTGCAAGC
