>Addgene plasmid #142402 | TFORF2291 | depositor partial sequence | sequence record 279344 | Insert
ACCGCCACCATGGCGCCACCCGCGGCGCCTGGCCGGGACCGTGTGGGCCGTGAGGATGAGGACGGCTGGG
AGACGCGAGGGGACCGCAAGGCCCGGAAGCCCCTGGTGGAGAAGAAGCGGCGCGCGCGGATCAACGAGAG
CCTGCAGGAGCTGCGGCTGCTGCTGGCGGGCGCCGAGGTGCAGGCCAAGCTGGAGAACGCCGAAGTGCTG
GAGCTGACGAGCGCGAGCAGCTGCAGGCGGAAGCGAGCGAGCGCTTCGCTGCCGGCTACATCCAGTGCAT
GCACGAGGTGCACACGTTCGTGTCCACGTGCCAGGCCATCGACGCTACCGTCGCTGCCGAGCTCCTAGTA
ATGAACTAGTCCGTAACTTGAAAGTATTTCGATTTCTTGGCTTTATATATCTTGTGGAAAGGACGACCGG
TACAATGCCCTCATTGTGAG
