>Addgene plasmid #142402 | TFORF2291 | depositor partial sequence | sequence record 279345 | Barcode
CCGGTACAATGCCCTCATTGTGAG
